>Addgene plasmid #179833 | pPOTv7-hygro-3mNG | addgene full sequence | sequence record 355149 | Addgene NGS Result
GGGCGAATTGGGCCCGTATAATGCAGACCTGCTGCAAGCTAGGGGCACAGCAAGGTCTTCTGAAATTCAT
GTTTTTTTTTTTTTTACTCTGCATTGCAGTCTCCGCTCTTATTTAGTTTTGCTTTACGTAAGGTCTCGTT
GCTGCCATAAAATAAGCTCTAGTGGAATTCATGAAAAAGCCTGAACTCACCGCGACGTCTGTCGAGAAGT
TTCTGATCGAAAAGTTCGACAGCGTCTCCGACCTGATGCAGCTCTCGGAGGGCGAAGAATCTCGTGCTTT
CAGCTTCGATGTAGGAGGGCGTGGATATGTCCTGCGGGTAAATAGCTGCGCCGATGGTTTCTACAAAGAT
CGTTATGTTTATCGGCACTTTGCATCGGCCGCGCTCCCGATTCCGGAAGTGCTTGACATTGGGGAATTTA
GCGAGAGCCTGACCTATTGCATCTCCCGCCGTGCACAGGGTGTCACGTTGCAAGACCTGCCTGAAACCGA
ACTGCCCGCTGTTCTGCAGCCGGTCGCGGAGGCAATGGATGCGATCGCTGCGGCCGATCTTAGCCAGACG
AGCGGGTTCGGCCCATTCGGACCGCAAGGAATCGGTCAATACACTACATGGCGTGATTTTATATGCGCGA
TTGCTGATCCCCATGTGTATCACTGGCAAACTGTGATGGACGACACCGTCAGTGCGTCCGTCGCGCAGGC
TCTCGATGAGCTGATGCTTTGGGCCGAGGACTGCCCCGAAGTCCGGCACCTCGTGCACGCGGATTTCGGC
TCCAACAATGTCCTGACGGACAATGGCCGCATAACAGCGGTCATTGACTGGAGCGAGGCGATGTTCGGGG
ATTCCCAATACGAGGTCGCCAACATCTTCTTCTGGAGGCCGTGGTTGGCTTGTATGGAGCAGCAGACGCG
CTACTTCGAGCGGAGGCATCCGGAGCTTGCAGGATCGCCTCGGCTCCGGGCGTATATGCTCCGCATTGGT
CTTGACCAACTCTATCAGAGCTTGGTTGACGGCAATTTCGATGATGCAGCTTGGGCGCAGGGTCGATGCG
ACGCAATCGTCCGATCCGGAGCCGGGACTGTCGGGCGTACACAAATCGCCCGCAGAAGCGCGGCCGTCTG
GACCGATGGCTGTGTAGAAGTACTCGCCGATAGTGGAAACCGACGCCCCAGCACTCGTCCGAGGGCAAAG
GAATAGCCATGGTGCCCATTTAGTTGGCCTTTCCCTTGTCTCGTGTCTTTTCCGTGGAAAGGTTCCCGGA
GTAATCTGATGGCACAGCAGGGAGGTGCGCCTGCAGGTTGGTTAGGAAGGGGGGATGATGTAAAAGAAGA
AAATGGGGGGATTCGAGCCCCACGCGTTGCTCAAGCTGTGTAGCGCAGGCGTTTCCTTACATATTTCTCT
AACAGGCACGGAAGCCTAACAAATACACTTGGCTTATTTTTTTGCCCCCTCATGTCTTGTACAAATATTT
GCGATAGCTTAGCTATCAGCCACATTAATCAAACAAGTATACCAACAAGCCCGAAAACAGAAACTCAACT
GCAACGGGTACCTATGGGTTCTGGTAGTGGTTCCGGTTCCGGTTCTAAGCTTGTCTCGAAAGGTGAGGAA
GACAATATGGCCAGCTTGCCAGCAACGCACGAGCTTCATATATTTGGGTCGATCAACGGTGTGGATTTCG
ACATGGTGGGTCAAGGCACAGGTAATCCTAATGACGGGTATGAAGAACTCAATTTGAAGAGCACTAAGGG
AGATCTCCAGTTTTCCCCGTGGATTCTTGTGCCGCATATTGGTTATGGTTTTCATCAGTACTTACCATAC
CCCGATGGAATGTCGCCCTTCCAAGCAGCTATGGTGGACGGCTCGGGGTATCAAGTACATCGCACCATGC
AATTTGAGGACGGAGCATCCCTCACCGTAAACTACCGCTATACGTATGAGGGGAGCCACATAAAAGGTGA
GGCTCAAGTTAAAGGCACAGGCTTCCCAGCTGACGGCCCGGTCATGACCAATTCATTAACCGCTGCTGAT
TGGTGCCGTTCTAAGAAGACCTACCCTAACGACAAGACGATCATTAGTACTTTTAAGTGGAGTTATACCA
CAGGAAACGGAAAGCGGTATCGAAGCACTGCTCGAACAACCTACACATTTGCGAAGCCAATGGCCGCGAA
CTACTTGAAGAACCAGCCAATGTATGTGTTTCGAAAAACGGAACTGAAGCATTCGAAAACCGAGCTTAAT
TTTAAAGAGTGGCAGAAGGCGTTTACAGACGTGATGGGGATGGACGAATTGTATAAGCCCGGGGGCGGCT
CCGGAAGCGTGTCCAAGGGTGAGGAAGATAACATGGCCTCTCTGCCCGCCACCCACGAGTTGCATATCTT
TGGAAGCATTAACGGAGTGGATTTCGATATGGTGGGTCAGGGGACAGGAAATCCGAACGATGGTTATGAA
GAGTTGAACTTGAAAAGCACGAAGGGAGACCTCCAATTTTCGCCCTGGATCTTGGTGCCGCATATCGGAT
ATGGGTTCCATCAATATTTGCCCTACCCTGACGGGATGTCACCCTTTCAGGCCGCGATGGTTGATGGTTC
GGGCTATCAGGTACACCGGACAATGCAATTTGAAGATGGTGCCTCTTTGACAGTCAATTACCGGTACACC
TATGAAGGGAGCCATATTAAAGGTGAAGCCCAAGTGAAGGGCACCGGCTTCCCTGCGGACGGGCCTGTTA
TGACGAACTCACTGACTGCGGCAGATTGGTGTAGGTCGAAGAAGACTTATCCAAATGACAAAACAATAAT
CTCCACATTTAAGTGGTCGTACACAACAGGAAATGGTAAGCGTTACCGCTCGACTGCGAGGACGACCTAC
ACATTCGCCAAGCCTATGGCGGCCAACTATCTCAAGAATCAACCTATGTACGTGTTCCGGAAAACTGAGT
TGAAACACTCTAAAACCGAACTCAACTTCAAGGAATGGCAAAAAGCGTTTACGGATGTAATGGGAATGGA
TGAATTGTACAAGGGCTCCGGAAGCGGCAGCGTATCTAAGGGTGAAGAGGATAATATGGCGAGCCTGCCA
GCCACTCACGAGCTTCACATTTTCGGGTCCATAAATGGCGTAGACTTTGACATGGTAGGACAGGGGACGG
GAAACCCTAACGATGGCTATGAGGAGCTTAACTTGAAAAGCACGAAGGGAGATCTGCAATTCTCTCCGTG
GATTCTCGTTCCACACATAGGTTATGGGTTTCATCAGTACCTCCCCTACCCAGACGGCATGAGTCCGTTC
CAAGCAGCAATGGTCGATGGTTCTGGCTATCAAGTCCACCGTACTATGCAGTTTGAAGATGGAGCGAGCC
TCACGGTAAATTATCGTTATACCTACGAAGGGTCTCATATTAAGGGTGAAGCCCAGGTGAAGGGGACCGG
ATTCCCGGCCGATGGCCCTGTGATGACGAATAGCCTTACGGCCGCTGACTGGTGTCGGAGTAAAAAGACC
TATCCCAATGACAAGACAATTATTTCCACGTTTAAATGGTCATATACGACTGGGAATGGTAAGCGATACC
GATCCACTGCCCGGACGACTTATACCTTTGCTAAGCCTATGGCGGCGAACTACCTCAAGAATCAGCCAAT
GTACGTGTTCCGAAAGACAGAGCTGAAACACTCGAAGACTGAACTCAATTTTAAAGAATGGCAAAAGGCC
TTCACCGATGTGATGGGAATGGATGAACTGTATAAAGGATCCGGATCAGGATCTGGATCAGGATCGGGTA
GTTAAGAGCTCCGCTGCGCTTAAATGTCTTTCATTATAATCAATGTATAACCTTTATGTAGTATTTCAAT
CTATGCCGCTGTGTACGTGCACTGCGGTGCCTATCCTTCGGCATTAGAGAGTCACTGTTTGTGTAGATCG
TAGCTGCATGTCTGACATCTGGTTCATTAGTGCCGTTTTGAGTCTGCACTGTTGTGCAACTTGATATTCA
TCACTGCACACCAACCGTGTGTTTCCTCCTTTGGGTGCACCCTTTAATCCTTGTCTTCTCCTTTTTTGTC
TCTTTCCCCCTCGAAAAGGTGTCAAACTACTGCCGCATAAACTACGGTTATCCCAAATTTAAGAGAAAGC
AATAAAGCATCAGCTAGCATGAAAAAGCCTGAACTCACCGCGACGTCTGTCGAGAAGTTTCTGATCGAAA
AGTTCGACAGCGTCTCCGACCTGATGCAGCTCTCGGAGGGCGAAGAATCTCGTGCTTTCAGCTTCGATGT
AGGAGGGCGTGGATATGTCCTGCGGGTAAATAGCTGCGCCGATGGTTTCTACAAAGATCGTTATGTTTAT
CGGCACTTTGCATCGGCCGCGCTCCCGATTCCGGAAGTGCTTGACATTGGGGAATTTAGCGAGAGCCTGA
CCTATTGCATCTCCCGCCGTGCACAGGGTGTCACGTTGCAAGACCTGCCTGAAACCGAACTGCCCGCTGT
TCTGCAGCCGGTCGCGGAGGCAATGGATGCGATCGCTGCGGCCGATCTTAGCCAGACGAGCGGGTTCGGC
CCATTCGGACCGCAAGGAATCGGTCAATACACTACATGGCGTGATTTTATATGCGCGATTGCTGATCCCC
ATGTGTATCACTGGCAAACTGTGATGGACGACACCGTCAGTGCGTCCGTCGCGCAGGCTCTCGATGAGCT
GATGCTTTGGGCCGAGGACTGCCCCGAAGTCCGGCACCTCGTGCACGCGGATTTCGGCTCCAACAATGTC
CTGACGGACAATGGCCGCATAACAGCGGTCATTGACTGGAGCGAGGCGATGTTCGGGGATTCCCAATACG
AGGTCGCCAACATCTTCTTCTGGAGGCCGTGGTTGGCTTGTATGGAGCAGCAGACGCGCTACTTCGAGCG
GAGGCATCCGGAGCTTGCAGGATCGCCTCGGCTCCGGGCGTATATGCTCCGCATTGGTCTTGACCAACTC
TATCAGAGCTTGGTTGACGGCAATTTCGATGATGCAGCTTGGGCGCAGGGTCGATGCGACGCAATCGTCC
GATCCGGAGCCGGGACTGTCGGGCGTACACAAATCGCCCGCAGAAGCGCGGCCGTCTGGACCGATGGCTG
TGTAGAAGTACTCGCCGATAGTGGAAACCGACGCCCCAGCACTCGTCCGAGGGCAAAGGAATAGCTCGAG
TGCCCATTTAGTTGGCTTTTCCCTTGTCTCGTGTCTTTTCCGTGGAAAGGTTCCCGGAGTAATCTGATGG
CACAGCAGGGAGGTGCGCCTGCAGGTTGGTTAGGAAGGGGGGATGATGTAAAAGAAGAAAATGGGGGGAT
TCGAGCCCCGCACAGGTCTCTCAAATTGGATGCATAGCTTGAGTATTCTATAGTGTCACCTAAATAGCTT
GGCGTAATCATGGTCATAGCTGTTTCCTGTGTGAAATTGTTATCCGCTCACAATTCCACACAACATACGA
GCCGGAAGCATAAAGTGTAAAGCCTGGGGTGCCTAATGAGTGAGCTAACTCACATTAATTGCGTTGCGCT
CACTGCCCGCTTTCCAGTCGGGAAACCTGTCGTGCCAGCTGCATTAATGAATCGGCCAACGCGCGGGGAG
AGGCGGTTTGCGTATTGGGCGCTCTTCCGCTTCCTCGCTCACTGACTCGCTGCGCTCGGTCGTTCGGCTG
CGGCGAGCGGTATCAGCTCACTCAAAGGCGGTAATACGGTTATCCACAGAATCAGGGGATAACGCAGGAA
AGAACATGTGAGCAAAAGGCCAGCAAAAGGCCAGGAACCGTAAAAAGGCCGCGTTGCTGGCGTTTTTCCA
TAGGCTCCGCCCCCCTGACGAGCATCACAAAAATCGACGCTCAAGTCAGAGGTGGCGAAACCCGACAGGA
CTATAAAGATACCAGGCGTTTCCCCCTGGAAGCTCCCTCGTGCGCTCTCCTGTTCCGACCCTGCCGCTTA
CCGGATACCTGTCCGCCTTTCTCCCTTCGGGAAGCGTGGCGCTTTCTCATAGCTCACGCTGTAGGTATCT
CAGTTCGGTGTAGGTCGTTCGCTCCAAGCTGGGCTGTGTGCACGAACCCCCCGTTCAGCCCGACCGCTGC
GCCTTATCCGGTAACTATCGTCTTGAGTCCAACCCGGTAAGACACGACTTATCGCCACTGGCAGCAGCCA
CTGGTAACAGGATTAGCAGAGCGAGGTATGTAGGCGGTGCTACAGAGTTCTTGAAGTGGTGGCCTAACTA
CGGCTACACTAGAAGAACAGTATTTGGTATCTGCGCTCTGCTGAAGCCAGTTACCTTCGGAAAAAGAGTT
GGTAGCTCTTGATCCGGCAAACAAACCACCGCTGGTAGCGGTGGTTTTTTTGTTTGCAAGCAGCAGATTA
CGCGCAGAAAAAAAGGATCTCAAGAAGATCCTTTGATCTTTTCTACGGGGTCTGACGCTCAGTGGAACGA
AAACTCACGTTAAGGGATTTTGGTCATGAGATTATCAAAAAGGATCTTCACCTAGATCCTTTTAAATTAA
AAATGAAGTTTTAAATCAATCTAAAGTATATATGAGTAAACTTGGTCTGACAGTTACCAATGCTTAATCA
GTGAGGCACCTATCTCAGCGATCTGTCTATTTCGTTCATCCATAGTTGCCTGACTCCCCGTCGTGTAGAT
AATTACGATACGGGAGGGCTTACCATCTGGCCCCAGTGCTGCAATGATACCGCGAGACCCACGCTCACCG
GCTCCAGATTTATCAGCAATAAACCAGCCAGCCGGAAGGGCCGAGCGCAGAAGTGGTCCTGCAACTTTAT
CCGCCTCCATCCAGTCTATTAATTGTTGCCGGGAAGCTAGAGTAAGTAGTTCGCCAGTTAATAGTTTGCG
CAACGTTGTTGCCATTGCTACAGGCATCGTGGTGTCACGCTCGTCGTTTGGTATGGCTTCATTCAGCTCC
GGTTCCCAACGATCAAGGCGAGTTACATGATCCCCCATGTTGTGCAAAAAAGCGGTTAGCTCCTTCGGTC
CTCCGATCGTTGTCAGAAGTAAGTTGGCCGCAGTGTTATCACTCATGGTTATGGCAGCACTGCATAATTC
TCTTACTGTCATGCCATCCGTAAGATGCTTTTCTGTGACTGGTGAGTACTCAACCAAGTCATTCTGAGAA
TAGTGTATGCGGCGACCGAGTTGCTCTTGCCCGGCGTCAATACGGGATAATACCGCGCCACATAGCAGAA
CTTTAAAAGTGCTCATCATTGGAAAACGTTCTTCGGGGCGAAAACTCTCAAGGATCTTACCGCTGTTGAG
ATCCAGTTCGATGTAACCCACTCGTGCACCCAACTGATCTTCAGCATCTTTTACTTTCACCAGCGTTTCT
GGGTGAGCAAAAACAGGAAGGCAAAATGCCGCAAAAAAGGGAATAAGGGCGACACGGAAATGTTGAATAC
TCATACTCTTCCTTTTTCAATATTATTGAAGCATTTATCAGGGTTATTGTCTCATGAGCGGATACATATT
TGAATGTATTTAGAAAAATAAACAAATAGGGGTTCCGCGCACATTTCCCCGAAAAGTGCCACCTGATGCG
GTGTGAAATACCGCACAGATGCGTAAGGAGAAAATACCGCATCAGGAAATTGTAAGCGTTAATATTTTGT
TAAAATTCGCGTTAAATTTTTGTTAAATCAGCTCATTTTTTAACCAATAGGCCGAAATCGGCAAAATCCC
TTATAAATCAAAAGAATAGACCGAGATAGGGT
[37 nt withheld, positions 7733-7769]
AAAGAACGTGGACTCCAACGTCAAAGG
[49 nt withheld, positions 7797-7845]
T
[91 nt withheld, positions 7847-7937]
G
[98 nt withheld, positions 7939-8036]
ACTTAATGCGCCGCTACAGGGCGCGTCCATTCGCCATTCAGGCTGCGCAACTGTTGGGAAGGGCGATCGG
TGCGGGCCTCTTCGCTATTACGCCAGCTGGCGAAAGGGGGATGTGCTGCAAGGCGATTAAGTTGGGTAAC
GCCAGGGTTTTCCCAGTCACGACGTTGTAAAACGACGGCCAGTGAATTGTAATACGACTCACTATA
Features (pLannotate 1.2.2; 17 found; start..end, strand, type, name):
    171..1193    +  CDS            hph: KHYB_ECOLX - Experimental evidence at protein level: Swiss-Prot protein existence level 1. The aminoglycoside phosphotransferases achieve inactivation of their antibiotic substrates by phosphorylation. Only phosphorylates hygromycin and closely related compounds such as demethyl analogs and destomycin. From Escherichia coli.
   1590..2297    +  CDS            mNeonGreen: mNeonGreen is a basic (constitutively fluorescent) green/yellow fluorescent protein published in 2013, derived from Branchiostoma lanceolatum. It is reported to be a very rapidly-maturing monomer with moderate acid sensitivity.
   2319..3023    +  CDS            mNeonGreen: mNeonGreen is a basic (constitutively fluorescent) green/yellow fluorescent protein published in 2013, derived from Branchiostoma lanceolatum. It is reported to be a very rapidly-maturing monomer with moderate acid sensitivity.
   3042..3746    +  CDS            mNeonGreen: mNeonGreen is a basic (constitutively fluorescent) green/yellow fluorescent protein published in 2013, derived from Branchiostoma lanceolatum. It is reported to be a very rapidly-maturing monomer with moderate acid sensitivity.
   4149..5171    +  CDS            hph: KHYB_ECOLX - Experimental evidence at protein level: Swiss-Prot protein existence level 1. The aminoglycoside phosphotransferases achieve inactivation of their antibiotic substrates by phosphorylation. Only phosphorylates hygromycin and closely related compounds such as demethyl analogs and destomycin. From Escherichia coli.
   5367..5385    -  promoter       SP6 promoter: promoter for bacteriophage SP6 RNA polymerase
   5427..5443    -  protein_bind   lac operator: The lac repressor binds to the lac operator to inhibit transcription in E. coli. This inhibition can be relieved by adding lactose or isopropyl-β-D-thiogalactopyranoside (IPTG). lac repressor encoded by lacI
   5451..5481    -  promoter       lac promoter: promoter for the E. coli lac operon
   5496..5517    -  protein_bind   CAP binding site: CAP binding activates transcription in the presence of cAMP. E. coli catabolite activator protein
   5530..5622    -  CDS            lacI (fragment): lac repressor; lacI; The lac repressor binds to the lac operator to inhibit transcription in E. coli. This inhibition can be relieved by adding lactose or isopropyl-β-D-thiogalactopyranoside (IPTG).
   5805..6393    -  rep_origin     ori: high-copy-number ColE1/pMB1/pBR322/pUC origin of replication
   6564..7424    -  CDS            AmpR: β-lactamase; bla; confers resistance to ampicillin, carbenicillin, and related antibiotics
   7425..7529    -  promoter       AmpR promoter: bla
   7556..7606    +  misc_feature   bom (fragment): basis of mobility region from pBR322
   7607..8062    -  rep_origin     f1 ori (sequence partly withheld): f1 bacteriophage origin of replication; arrow indicates direction of (+) strand synthesis
   8066..8223    -  CDS            lacZα (fragment): LacZα fragment of β-galactosidase; lacZ fragment
   8226..2       +  promoter       T7 promoter (across the origin): promoter for bacteriophage T7 RNA polymerase
