[The description below was written by a language model from this plasmid's Addgene catalogue record and pLannotate feature annotations shown in this document.]
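Description:
pPOTv7-hygro-3mNG is a template plasmid from the pPOT ("PCR only tagging") series, built for endogenous gene tagging in Trypanosoma brucei. It is not meant to be maintained in the parasite. It serves as a PCR template from which tagging amplicons are generated, conventionally with long primers that add short homology arms directing integration at the target locus. In E. coli it is a high-copy plasmid carrying a ColE1/pUC-type origin and an ampicillin resistance gene (β-lactamase with its own promoter). Standard cloning-vector remnants are also present: an f1 origin, lacZα and lacI fragments, the lac promoter/operator, and flanking T7 and SP6 promoters.

The payload is a synthetic tandem array of three mNeonGreen coding sequences, cloned between retained HindIII and BamHI sites, giving a triple green/yellow fluorescent tag for brighter detection of low-abundance proteins. The annotated sequence shows two copies of the hygromycin phosphotransferase gene (hph), one upstream and one downstream of the 3x mNeonGreen block. This arrangement fits the pPOT design, in which one template yields either an N-terminal tagging amplicon (marker followed by tag) or a C-terminal one (tag followed by marker), depending on the primer pair used. Either product carries hygromycin selection for transfected trypanosomes.

The promoter is recorded as "read through", meaning no dedicated promoter is included. Expression of the tagged gene and the marker relies on transcription passing through the integrated locus. The unannotated intervals between the coding sequences presumably hold the trypanosome RNA-processing sequences, but the record does not identify them. The repeated sequences probably explain the choice of a recombination-limiting bacterial strain for propagation.
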