Addgene plasmid #179833: pPOTv7-hygro-3mNG
Purpose: Trypanosoma brucei PCR only tagging (pPOT) vector for endogenous gene tagging
Depositing lab: Samuel Dean & Keith Gull. Depositing organization: University of Oxford. Publication: A comprehensive toolkit for protein localization and functional analysis in trypanosomatids. Paterou A, Saez Conde J, Tyc J, Sunter JD, Vaughan S, Gull K, Dean S. Open Biol. 2025 Apr;15(4):240361. doi: 10.1098/rsob.240361. Epub 2025 Apr 2. PubMed 40169015.
Backbone
  Vector backbone: pPOT
  Vector type: Unspecified
Growth in bacteria
  Bacterial resistance: Ampicillin, 100 μg/mL
  Growth temperature: 37°C
  Growth strain: NEB Stable
  Copy number: High Copy
Gene/Insert
  Gene/Insert name: 3x mNG
  Species: Synthetic
  Promoter: read through
  Cloning method: Restriction Enzyme; 5′ cloning site HindIII (not destroyed); 3′ cloning site BamHI (not destroyed)
  Sequencing primers: 5′ cTATGGGTTCTGGTAGTG; 3′ cTTAACTACCCGATCCTG
Terms and licenses: Academic/Nonprofit Terms; Industry Terms: Not Available to Industry
Depositor comments: Please visit https://doi.org/10.1101/2023.04.21.537815 for bioRxiv preprint.
How to cite: pPOTv7-hygro-3mNG was a gift from Samuel Dean & Keith Gull (Addgene plasmid # 179833 ; http://n2t.net/addgene:179833 ; RRID:Addgene_179833)
